>Addgene plasmid #32316 | pENTR L3-4XeGFP-Myc-L2 | depositor full sequence | sequence record 36637 | pENTR L3-4XeGFP-Myc-L2 sequence 5506 bps
CTTTCCTGCGTTATCCCCTGATTCTGTGGATAACCGTATTACCGCCTTTGAGTGAGCTGATACCGCTCGC
CGCAGCCGAACGACCGAGCGCAGCGAGTCAGTGAGCGAGGAAGCGGAAGAGCGCCCAATACGCAAACCGC
CTCTCCCCGCGCGTTGGCCGATTCATTAATGCAGCTGGCACGACAGGTTTCCCGACTGGAAAGCGGGCAG
TGAGCGCAACGCAATTAATACGCGTACCGCTAGCCAGGAAGAGTTTGTAGAAACGCAAAAAGGCCATCCG
TCAGGATGGCCTTCTGCTTAGTTTGATGCCTGGCAGTTTATGGCGGGCGTCCTGCCCGCCACCCTCCGGG
CCGTTGCTTCACAACGTTCAAATCCGCTCCCGGCGGATTTGTCCTACTCAGGAGAGCGTTCACCGACAAA
CAACAGATAAAACGAAAGGCCCAGTCTTCCGACTGAGCCTTTCGTTTTATTTGATGCCTGGCAGTTCCCT
ACTCTCGCGTTAACGCTAGCATGGATGTTTTCCCAGTCACGACGTTGTAAAACGACGGCCAGTCTTAAGC
TCGGGCCCCAAATAATGATTTTATTTTGACTGATAGTGACCTGTTCGTTGCAACAAATTGATGAGCAATG
CTTTTTTATAATGCCAACTTTGTATAATAAAGTTGGCGGCAACGGCTCCGGCACCGGCGTGAGCAAGGGC
GAGGAGCTGTTCACCGGGGTGGTGCCCATCCTGGTCGAGCTGGACGGCGACGTAAACGGCCACAAGTTCA
GCGTGTCCGGCGAGGGCGAGGGCGATGCCACCTACGGCAAGCTGACCCTGAAGTTCATCTGCACCACCGG
CAAGCTGCCCGTGCCCTGGCCCACCCTCGTGACCACCCTGACCTACGGCGTGCAGTGCTTCAGCCGCTAC
CCCGACCACATGAAGCAGCACGACTTCTTCAAGTCCGCCATGCCCGAAGGCTACGTCCAGGAGCGCACCA
TCTTCTTCAAGGACGACGGCAACTACAAGACCCGCGCCGAGGTGAAGTTCGAGGGCGACACCCTGGTGAA
CCGCATCGAGCTGAAGGGCATCGACTTCAAGGAGGACGGCAACATCCTGGGGCACAAGCTGGAGTACAAC
TACAACAGCCACAACGTCTATATCATGGCCGACAAGCAGAAGAACGGCATCAAGGTGAACTTCAAGATCC
GCCACAACATCGAGGACGGCAGCGTGCAGCTCGCCGACCACTACCAGCAGAACACCCCCATCGGCGACGG
CCCCGTGCTGCTGCCCGACAACCACTACCTGAGCACCCAGTCCGCCCTGAGCAAAGACCCCAACGAGAAG
CGCGATCACATGGTCCTGCTGGAGTTCGTGACCGCCGCCGGGATCACTCTCGGCATGGACGAGCTGTACA
AGGGCGGCGGCTCCGTGAGCAAGGGCGAGGAGCTGTTCACCGGGGTGGTGCCCATCCTGGTCGAGCTGGA
CGGCGACGTAAACGGCCACAAGTTCAGCGTGTCCGGCGAGGGCGAGGGCGATGCCACCTACGGCAAGCTG
ACCCTGAAGTTCATCTGCACCACCGGCAAGCTGCCCGTGCCCTGGCCCACCCTCGTGACCACCCTGACCT
ACGGCGTGCAGTGCTTCAGCCGCTACCCCGACCACATGAAGCAGCACGACTTCTTCAAGTCCGCCATGCC
CGAAGGCTACGTCCAGGAGCGCACCATCTTCTTCAAGGACGACGGCAACTACAAGACCCGCGCCGAGGTG
AAGTTCGAGGGCGACACCCTGGTGAACCGCATCGAGCTGAAGGGCATCGACTTCAAGGAGGACGGCAACA
TCCTGGGGCACAAGCTGGAGTACAACTACAACAGCCACAACGTCTATATCATGGCCGACAAGCAGAAGAA
CGGCATCAAGGTGAACTTCAAGATCCGCCACAACATCGAGGACGGCAGCGTGCAGCTCGCCGACCACTAC
CAGCAGAACACCCCCATCGGCGACGGCCCCGTGCTGCTGCCCGACAACCACTACCTGAGCACCCAGTCCG
CCCTGAGCAAAGACCCCAACGAGAAGCGCGATCACATGGTCCTGCTGGAGTTCGTGACCGCCGCCGGGAT
CACTCTCGGCATGGACGAGCTGTACAAGGGCGGCGGCTCCGTGAGCAAGGGCGAGGAGCTGTTCACCGGG
GTGGTGCCCATCCTGGTCGAGCTGGACGGCGACGTAAACGGCCACAAGTTCAGCGTGTCCGGCGAGGGCG
AGGGCGATGCCACCTACGGCAAGCTGACCCTGAAGTTCATCTGCACCACCGGCAAGCTGCCCGTGCCCTG
GCCCACCCTCGTGACCACCCTGACCTACGGCGTGCAGTGCTTCAGCCGCTACCCCGACCACATGAAGCAG
CACGACTTCTTCAAGTCCGCCATGCCCGAAGGCTACGTCCAGGAGCGCACCATCTTCTTCAAGGACGACG
GCAACTACAAGACCCGCGCCGAGGTGAAGTTCGAGGGCGACACCCTGGTGAACCGCATCGAGCTGAAGGG
CATCGACTTCAAGGAGGACGGCAACATCCTGGGGCACAAGCTGGAGTACAACTACAACAGCCACAACGTC
TATATCATGGCCGACAAGCAGAAGAACGGCATCAAGGTGAACTTCAAGATCCGCCACAACATCGAGGACG
GCAGCGTGCAGCTCGCCGACCACTACCAGCAGAACACCCCCATCGGCGACGGCCCCGTGCTGCTGCCCGA
CAACCACTACCTGAGCACCCAGTCCGCCCTGAGCAAAGACCCCAACGAGAAGCGCGATCACATGGTCCTG
CTGGAGTTCGTGACCGCCGCCGGGATCACTCTCGGCATGGACGAGCTGTACAAGGGCGGCGGCTCCGTGA
GCAAGGGCGAGGAGCTGTTCACCGGGGTGGTGCCCATCCTGGTCGAGCTGGACGGCGACGTAAACGGCCA
CAAGTTCAGCGTGTCCGGCGAGGGCGAGGGCGATGCCACCTACGGCAAGCTGACCCTGAAGTTCATCTGC
ACCACCGGCAAGCTGCCCGTGCCCTGGCCCACCCTCGTGACCACCCTGACCTACGGCGTGCAGTGCTTCA
GCCGCTACCCCGACCACATGAAGCAGCACGACTTCTTCAAGTCCGCCATGCCCGAAGGCTACGTCCAGGA
GCGCACCATCTTCTTCAAGGACGACGGCAACTACAAGACCCGCGCCGAGGTGAAGTTCGAGGGCGACACC
CTGGTGAACCGCATCGAGCTGAAGGGCATCGACTTCAAGGAGGACGGCAACATCCTGGGGCACAAGCTGG
AGTACAACTACAACAGCCACAACGTCTATATCATGGCCGACAAGCAGAAGAACGGCATCAAGGTGAACTT
CAAGATCCGCCACAACATCGAGGACGGCAGCGTGCAGCTCGCCGACCACTACCAGCAGAACACCCCCATC
GGCGACGGCCCCGTGCTGCTGCCCGACAACCACTACCTGAGCACCCAGTCCGCCCTGAGCAAAGACCCCA
ACGAGAAGCGCGATCACATGGTCCTGCTGGAGTTCGTGACCGCCGCCGGGATCACTCTCGGCATGGACGA
GCTGTACAAGGGCGACGAGCAGAAGATCTCCGAGGAGGACCTGTAATACCCAGCTTTCTTGTACAAAGTT
GGCATTATAAGAAAGCATTGCTTATCAATTTGTTGCAACGAACAGGTCACTATCAGTCAAAATAAAATCA
TTATTTGCCATCCAGCTGCAGGGCGGCCGCGATATCCCCTATAGTGAGTCGTATTACATGGTCATAGCTG
TTTCCTGGCAGCTCTGGCCCGTGTCTCAAAATCTCTGATGTTACATTGCACAAGATAAAAATATATCATC
ATGAACAATAAAACTGTCTGCTTACATAAACAGTAATACAAGGGGTGTTATGAGCCATATTCAACGGGAA
ACGTCGAGGCCGCGATTAAATTCCAACATGGATGCTGATTTATATGGGTATAAATGGGCTCGCGATAATG
TCGGGCAATCAGGTGCGACAATCTATCGCTTGTATGGGAAGCCCGATGCGCCAGAGTTGTTTCTGAAACA
TGGCAAAGGTAGCGTTGCCAATGATGTTACAGATGAGATGGTCAGACTAAACTGGCTGACGGAATTTATG
CCTCTTCCGACCATCAAGCATTTTATCCGTACTCCTGATGATGCATGGTTACTCACCACTGCGATCCCCG
GAAAAACAGCATTCCAGGTATTAGAAGAATATCCTGATTCAGGTGAAAATATTGTTGATGCGCTGGCAGT
GTTCCTGCGCCGGTTGCATTCGATTCCTGTTTGTAATTGTCCTTTTAACAGCGATCGCGTATTTCGTCTC
GCTCAGGCGCAATCACGAATGAATAACGGTTTGGTTGATGCGAGTGATTTTGATGACGAGCGTAATGGCT
GGCCTGTTGAACAAGTCTGGAAAGAAATGCATAAACTTTTGCCATTCTCACCGGATTCAGTCGTCACTCA
TGGTGATTTCTCACTTGATAACCTTATTTTTGACGAGGGGAAATTAATAGGTTGTATTGATGTTGGACGA
GTCGGAATCGCAGACCGATACCAGGATCTTGCCATCCTATGGAACTGCCTCGGTGAGTTTTCTCCTTCAT
TACAGAAACGGCTTTTTCAAAAATATGGTATTGATAATCCTGATATGAATAAATTGCAGTTTCATTTGAT
GCTCGATGAGTTTTTCTAATCAGAATTGGTTAATTGGTTGTAACACTGGCAGAGCATTACGCTGACTTGA
CGGGACGGCGCAAGCTCATGACCAAAATCCCTTAACGTGAGTTACGCGTCGTTCCACTGAGCGTCAGACC
CCGTAGAAAAGATCAAAGGATCTTCTTGAGATCCTTTTTTTCTGCGCGTAATCTGCTGCTTGCAAACAAA
AAAACCACCGCTACCAGCGGTGGTTTGTTTGCCGGATCAAGAGCTACCAACTCTTTTTCCGAAGGTAACT
GGCTTCAGCAGAGCGCAGATACCAAATACTGTTCTTCTAGTGTAGCCGTAGTTAGGCCACCACTTCAAGA
ACTCTGTAGCACCGCCTACATACCTCGCTCTGCTAATCCTGTTACCAGTGGCTGCTGCCAGTGGCGATAA
GTCGTGTCTTACCGGGTTGGACTCAAGACGATAGTTACCGGATAAGGCGCAGCGGTCGGGCTGAACGGGG
GGTTCGTGCACACAGCCCAGCTTGGAGCGAACGACCTACACCGAACTGAGATACCTACAGCGTGAGCTAT
GAGAAAGCGCCACGCTTCCCGAAGGGAGAAAGGCGGACAGGTATCCGGTAAGCGGCAGGGTCGGAACAGG
AGAGCGCACGAGGGAGCTTCCAGGGGGAAACGCCTGGTATCTTTATAGTCCTGTCGGGTTTCGCCACCTC
TGACTTGAGCGTCGATTTTTGTGATGCTCGTCAGGGGGGCGGAGCCTATGGAAAAACGCCAGCAACGCGG
CCTTTTTACGGTTCCTGGCCTTTTGCTGGCCTTTTGCTCACATGTT
Features (pLannotate 1.2.2; 13 found; start..end, strand, type, name):
    121..213     +  CDS            lacI (fragment): lac repressor; lacI; The lac repressor binds to the lac operator to inhibit transcription in E. coli. This inhibition can be relieved by adding lactose or isopropyl-β-D-thiogalactopyranoside (IPTG).
    268..295     -  terminator     rrnB T2 terminator: transcription terminator T2 from the E. coli rrnB gene
    427..470     +  terminator     rrnB T1 terminator: Escherichia coli rrnB; transcription terminator T1 from the E. coli rrnB gene
    517..553     -  CDS            lacZα (fragment): LacZα fragment of β-galactosidase; lacZ fragment
    570..665     +  protein_bind   attL3: mutant version of attL; recombination site for the Gateway® LR reaction LR Clonase™
    689..1402    +  CDS            EGFP: EGFP is a basic (constitutively fluorescent) green fluorescent protein published in 1996, derived from Aequorea victoria. It is reported to be a rapidly-maturing weak dimer with moderate acid sensitivity.
   1415..2128    +  CDS            EGFP: EGFP is a basic (constitutively fluorescent) green fluorescent protein published in 1996, derived from Aequorea victoria. It is reported to be a rapidly-maturing weak dimer with moderate acid sensitivity.
   2141..2854    +  CDS            EGFP: EGFP is a basic (constitutively fluorescent) green fluorescent protein published in 1996, derived from Aequorea victoria. It is reported to be a rapidly-maturing weak dimer with moderate acid sensitivity.
   2867..3580    +  CDS            EGFP: EGFP is a basic (constitutively fluorescent) green fluorescent protein published in 1996, derived from Aequorea victoria. It is reported to be a rapidly-maturing weak dimer with moderate acid sensitivity.
   3618..3717    -  protein_bind   attL2: mutant version of attL; recombination site for the Gateway® LR reaction LR Clonase™
   3748..3766    -  promoter       T7 promoter: promoter for bacteriophage T7 RNA polymerase
   3900..4709    +  CDS            KanR: aminoglycoside phosphotransferase; aph(3')-Ia; confers resistance to kanamycin in bacteria or G418 (Geneticin®) in eukaryotes
   4856..5444    +  rep_origin     ori: high-copy-number ColE1/pMB1/pBR322/pUC origin of replication
