[The description below was written by a language model from this plasmid's Addgene catalogue record and pLannotate feature annotations shown in this document.]
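Description:
pENTR L3-4XeGFP-Myc-L2 is a Gateway MultiSite entry clone built on the Invitrogen pDONR 221 P3-P2 backbone. It is a bacterial cloning intermediate, not an expression vector. It is propagated in E. coli from a high-copy ColE1/pUC-type origin and selected with kanamycin through an aminoglycoside phosphotransferase (KanR) gene. The sequence record is 5,506 nt, consistent with the listed backbone and insert sizes. The backbone also carries rrnB T1 and T2 transcription terminators upstream of the cloning region, which shield the insert from read-through transcription. Short lacI and lacZα fragments and a T7 promoter beyond attL2 are annotated as backbone remnants.

The payload is four tandem copies of the EGFP coding sequence in the same orientation, separated by short spacers. According to the catalogue entry, the array ends in a C-terminal Myc epitope tag. The Myc tag is not annotated in the feature table, although a short unannotated gap lies between the last EGFP copy and attL2. The cassette is flanked by attL3 and attL2 sites, so in a multi-fragment LR Clonase reaction it takes the final L3–L2 position and is joined in a defined order to entry clones occupying the upstream positions in a destination vector. No promoter for the insert is present between the att sites, so expression depends on elements supplied by the partner entry clones and the destination vector.

As part of a modular MultiSite Gateway toolkit, it is suited to appending a bright, multimerised green fluorescent reporter with an antibody-detectable epitope to the C-terminal end of assembled constructs. The record does not specify a target organism.
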