Addgene plasmid #32316: pENTR L3-4XeGFP-Myc-L2
Depositing lab: Steve Stowers. Depositing organization: Montana State University. Publication: A Gateway MultiSite Recombination Cloning Toolkit. Petersen LK, Stowers RS. PLoS One. 2011;6(9):e24531. Epub 2011 Sep 9. 10.1371/journal.pone.0024531 PubMed 21931740.
Backbone
  Vector backbone: pDONR 221 P3-P2
  Backbone manufacturer: Invitrogen
  Backbone size w/o insert (bp): 2557
  Vector type: Gateway MultiSite entry vector
Growth in bacteria
  Bacterial resistance: Kanamycin, 50 μg/mL
  Growth temperature: 37°C
  Growth strain: DH10B
  Copy number: High Copy
Gene/Insert
  Gene/Insert name: 4XeGFP-Myc
  Insert size (bp): 2949
  Tag / fusion protein: Myc (C terminal on insert)
Terms and licenses: Academic/Nonprofit Terms; Industry Terms: Not Available to Industry
Depositor comments: Please see http://www.everyvector.com/sequences/show_public/12914 for additional plasmid map.
How to cite: pENTR L3-4XeGFP-Myc-L2 was a gift from Steve Stowers (Addgene plasmid # 32316 ; http://n2t.net/addgene:32316 ; RRID:Addgene_32316)
