>Addgene plasmid #32316 | pENTR L3-4XeGFP-Myc-L2 | addgene partial sequence | sequence record 37581 | M13-Rev 5'-CAGGAAACAGCTATGACC-3'
TCGCGGCCGCCCTGCAGCTGGATGGCAAATAATGATTTTATTTTGACTGATAGTGACCTGTTCGTTGCAA
CAAATTGATAAGCAATGCTTTCTTATAATGCCAACTTTGTACAAGAAAGCTGGGTATTACAGGTCCTCCT
CGGAGATCTTCTGCTCGTCGCCCTTGTACAGCTCGTCCATGCCGAGAGTGATCCCGGCGGCGGTCACGAA
CTCCAGCAGGACCATGTGATCGCGCTTCTCGTTGGGGTCTTTGCTCAGGGCGGACTGGGTGCTCAGGTAG
TGGTTGTCGGGCAGCAGCACGGGGCCGTCGCCGATGGGGGTGTTCTGCTGGTAGTGGTCGGCGAGCTGCA
CGCTGCCGTCCTCGATGTTGTGGCGGATCTTGAAGTTCACCTTGATGCCGTTCTTCTGCTTGTCGGCCAT
GATATAGACGTTGTGGCTGTTGTAGTTGTACTCCAGCTTGTGCCCCAGGATGTTGCCGTCCTCCTTGAAG
TCGATGCCCTTCAGCTCGATGCGGTTCACCAGGGTGTCGCCCTCGAACTTCACCTCGGCGCGGGTCTTGT
AGTTGCCGTCGTCCTTGAAGAAGATGGTGCGCTCCTGGACGTAGCCTTCGGGCATGGCGGACTTGAAGAA
GTCGTGCTGCTTCATGTGGTCGGGGTAGCGGCTGAAGCACTGCACGCCGTAGGTCAGGGTGGTCACGAGG
GTGGGCCAGGGCACGGGCAGCTTGCCGGTGGTGCAGATGAACTTCAGGGTCAGCTTGCCGTAGGTGGCAT
CGCCCTCGCCCTCGCCGGACACGCTGAACTTGTGGCCGTTTACGTCGCCGTCCAGCTCGACCAGGAT
